>Addgene plasmid #249409 | pCAG-mouse Tmem217-3xFlag | addgene full sequence | sequence record 501128 | Addgene NGS Result
GAGCTCATCGATACTCGACATTGATTATTGACTAGTTATTAATAGTAATCAATTACGGGGTCATTAGTTC
ATAGCCCATATATGGAGTTCCGCGTTACATAACTTACGGTAAATGGCCCGCCTGGCTGACCGCCCAACGA
CCCCCGCCCATTGACGTCAATAATGACGTATGTTCCCATAGTAACGCCAATAGGGACTTTCCATTGACGT
CAATGGGTGGAGTATTTACGGTAAACTGCCCACTTGGCAGTACATCAAGTGTATCATATGCCAAGTACGC
CCCCTATTGACGTCAATGACGGTAAATGGCCCGCCTGGCATTATGCCCAGTACATGACCTTATGGGACTT
TCCTACTTGGCAGTACATCTACGTATTAGTCATCGCTATTACCATGGTCGAGGTGAGCCCCACGTTCTGC
TTCACTCTCCCCATCTCCCCCCCCTCCCCACCCCCAATTTTGTATTTATTTATTTTTTAATTATTTTGTG
CAGCGATGGGGGCGGGGGGGGGGGGGGSGCGCGCCAGGSGGGGGGGGGGGGGGGGAGGGGGGGGGGGGGG
SGAGGSGGAGAGGTGSGGCGGCAGCCAATCAGAGCGGCGCGCTCCGAAAGTTTCCTTTTATGGCGAGGCG
GCGGCGGCGGCGGCCCTATAAAAAGCGAAGCGCGCGGCGGGCGGGAGTCGCTGCGCGCTGCCTTCGCCCC
GTGCCCCGCTCCGCCGCCGCCTCGCGCCGCCCGCCCCGGCTCTGACTGACCGCGTTACTCCCACAGGTGA
GCGGGCGGGACGGCCCTTCTCCTCCGGGCTGTAATTAGCGCTTGGTTTAATGACGGCTTGTTTCTTTTCT
GTGGCTGCGTGAAAGCCTTGAGGGGCTCCGGGAGGGCCCTTTGTGCGGGGGGAGCGGCTCGGGGGGTGCG
TGCGTGTGTGTGTGCGTGGGGAGCGCCGCGTGCGGCTCCGCGCTGCCCGGCGGCTGTGAGCGCTGCGGGC
GCGGCGCGGGGCTTTGTGCGCTCCGCAGTGTGCGCGAGGGGAGCGCGGCCGGGGGCGGTGCCCCGCGGTG
CGGGGGGGGCTGCGAGGGGAACAAAGGCTGCGTGCGGGGTGTGTGCGTGGGGGGGTGAGCAGGGGGTGTG
GGCGCGTCGGTCGGGCTGCAACCCCCCCTGCACCCCCCTCCCCGAGTTGCTGAGCACGGCCCGGCTTCGG
GTGCGGGGCTCCGTACGGGGCGTGGCGCGGGGCTCGCCGTGCCGGGCGGGGGGTGGCGGCAGGTGGGGGT
GCCGGGCGGGGCGGGGCCGCCTCGGGCCGGGGRGGGCTCGGGGGRGGGGCGCGGCGGCCCCCGGAGCGCC
GGCGGCTGTCGAGGCGCGGCGAGCCGCAGCCATTGCCTTTTATGGTAATCGTGCGAGAGGGCGCAGGGAC
TTCCTTTGTCCCAAATCTGTGCGGAGCCGAAATCTGGGAGGCGCCGCCGCACCCCCTCTAGCGGGCGCGG
GGCGAAGCGGTGCGGCGCCGGCAGGAAGGAAATGGGCGGGGAGGGCCTTCGTGCGTCGCCGCGCCGCCGT
CCCCTTCTCCCTCTCCAGCCTCGGGGCTGTCCGCGGGGGGACGGCTGCCTTCGGGGGGGACGGGGCAGGG
CGGGGTTCGGCTTCTGGCGTGTGACCGGCGGCTCTAGCCTCTGCTAACCATGTTCATGCCTTCTTCTTTT
TCCTACAGCTCCTGGGCAACGTGCTGGTTATTGTGCTGTCTCATCATTTTGGCAAATCTAGAGGATCCCT
GCAGGAATTCGATATCAAGCTTGCCGCCATGAAGCATCACAGCTGGTGTGGGTTGACAGCCAGGATGGGC
ACAGTGTTGTCAGGGGTCTTCTCCATCATGGCTACCCACATGCACCTCATCTTTGAAAGGAAACATCTTG
GGAACGGCAACTGCACGGAGAACTTCCAGGCTCAGGGCCTCAACATACTGAGGTACTTCTTCATCTGCTG
GAGCTTCCAAATCGTCCTCTTCACGTCCATCATCACCATGATAGCCAGCTGCTTCCTCCTGTACTCTGTG
TATGCCCAGATATACGAGGGCCTCATGAGCTACGTCATCTGGATCATCATCTATGAGTCCACCAGCCTGA
CCGTCCAGACCCTCACCGACGAGTTCAGTGTGGCCCTGGTCAGAGCCATGCGATGGTTCGGCTGGGTGTC
CCGTGCCTCCCTACACTGCTTCTGGCTATATTTTGTTGTCACACACGCCCAGATCATCTACCAGAGCAAA
AAACAGGGCAACATACTCACTTACCATAGACGTATCTCTTTGGGAAGCGGAGACCGTCCACGGCGGAAAT
CAAAGATTATACACTTTGTCCAGCACCACAGTGAAGCTAGCGGGGGCGGGGACTACAAAGACCATGACGG
TGATTATAAAGATCATGACATTGATTACAAGGATGACGATGACAAGTAGCTCGAGACTCCTCAGGTGCAG
GCTGCCTATCAGAAGGTGGTGGCTGGTGTGGCCAATGCCCTGGCTCACAAATACCACTGAGATCTTTTTC
CCTCTGCCAAAAATTATGGGGACATCATGAAGCCCCTTGAGCATCTGACTTCTGGCTAATAAAGGAAATT
TATTTTCATTGCAATAGTGTGTTGGAATTTTTTGTGTCTCTCACTCGGAAGGACATATGGGAGGGCAAAT
CATTTAAAACATCAGAATGAGTATTTGGTTTAGAGTTTGGCAACATATGCCCATATGCTGGCTGCCATGA
ACAAAGGTTGGCTATAAAGAGGTCATCAGTATATGAAACAGCCCCCTGCTGTCCATTCCTTATTCCATAG
AAAAGCCTTGACTTGAGGTTAGATTTTTTTTATATTTTGTTTTGTGTTATTTTTTTCTTTAACATCCCTA
AAATTTTCCTTACATGTTTTACTAGCCAGATTTTTCCTCCTCTCCTGACTACTCCCAGTCATAGCTGTCC
CTCTTCTCTTATGAAGATCCCTCGACTTAATTAAGGTACCCAATTCGCCCTATAGTGAGTCGTATTACGC
GCGCTCACTGGCCGTCGTTTTACAACGTCGTGACTGGGAAAACCCTGGCGTTACCCAACTTAATCGCCTT
GCAGCACATCCCCCTTTCGCCAGCTGGCGTAATAGCGAAGAGGCCCGCACCGATCGCCCTTCCCAACAGT
TGCGCAGCCTGAATGGCGAATGGG
[124 nt withheld, positions 3175-3298]
C
[91 nt withheld, positions 3300-3390]
A
[49 nt withheld, positions 3392-3440]
CCTTTGACGTTGGAGTCCACGTTCTTT
[37 nt withheld, positions 3468-3504]
ACCCTATCTCGGTCTATTCTTTTGATTTATAAGGGATTTTGCCGATTTCGGCCTATTGGTTAAAAAATGA
GCTGATTTAACAAAAATTTAACGCGAATTTTAACAAAATATTAACGCTTACAATTTAGGTGGCACTTTTC
GGGGAAATGTGCGCGGAACCCCTATTTGTTTATTTTTCTAAATACATTCAAATATGTATCCGCTCATGAG
ACAATAACCCTGATAAATGCTTCAATAATATTGAAAAAGGAAGAGTATGAGTATTCAACATTTCCGTGTC
GCCCTTATTCCCTTTTTTGCGGCATTTTGCCTTCCTGTTTTTGCTCACCCAGAAACGCTGGTGAAAGTAA
AAGATGCTGAAGATCAGTTGGGTGCACGAGTGGGTTACATCGAACTGGATCTCAACAGCGGTAAGATCCT
TGAGAGTTTTCGCCCCGAAGAACGTTTTCCAATGATGAGCACTTTTAAAGTTCTGCTATGTGGCGCGGTA
TTATCCCGTATTGACGCCGGGCAAGAGCAACTCGGTCGCCGCATACACTATTCTCAGAATGACTTGGTTG
AGTACTCACCAGTCACAGAAAAGCATCTTACGGATGGCATGACAGTAAGAGAATTATGCAGTGCTGCCAT
AACCATGAGTGATAACACTGCGGCCAACTTACTTCTGACAACGATCGGAGGACCGAAGGAGCTAACCGCT
TTTTTGCACAACATGGGGGATCATGTAACTCGCCTTGATCGTTGGGAACCGGAGCTGAATGAAGCCATAC
CAAACGACGAGCGTGACACCACGATGCCTGTAGCAATGGCAACAACGTTGCGCAAACTATTAACTGGCGA
ACTACTTACTCTAGCTTCCCGGCAACAATTAATAGACTGGATGGAGGCGGATAAAGTTGCAGGACCACTT
CTGCGCTCGGCCCTTCCGGCTGGCTGGTTTATTGCTGATAAATCTGGAGCCGGTGAGCGTGGGTCTCGCG
GTATCATTGCAGCACTGGGGCCAGATGGTAAGCCCTCCCGTATCGTAGTTATCTACACGACGGGGAGTCA
GGCAACTATGGATGAACGAAATAGACAGATCGCTGAGATAGGTGCCTCACTGATTAAGCATTGGTAACTG
TCAGACCAAGTTTACTCATATATACTTTAGATTGATTTAAAACTTCATTTTTAATTTAAAAGGATCTAGG
TGAAGATCCTTTTTGATAATCTCATGACCAAAATCCCTTAACGTGAGTTTTCGTTCCACTGAGCGTCAGA
CCCCGTAGAAAAGATCAAAGGATCTTCTTGAGATCCTTTTTTTCTGCGCGTAATCTGCTGCTTGCAAACA
AAAAAACCACCGCTACCAGCGGTGGTTTGTTTGCCGGATCAAGAGCTACCAACTCTTTTTCCGAAGGTAA
CTGGCTTCAGCAGAGCGCAGATACCAAATACTGTTCTTCTAGTGTAGCCGTAGTTAGGCCACCACTTCAA
GAACTCTGTAGCACCGCCTACATACCTCGCTCTGCTAATCCTGTTACCAGTGGCTGCTGCCAGTGGCGAT
AAGTCGTGTCTTACCGGGTTGGACTCAAGACGATAGTTACCGGATAAGGCGCAGCGGTCGGGCTGAACGG
GGGGTTCGTGCACACAGCCCAGCTTGGAGCGAACGACCTACACCGAACTGAGATACCTACAGCGTGAGCT
ATGAGAAAGCGCCACGCTTCCCGAAGGGAGAAAGGCGGACAGGTATCCGGTAAGCGGCAGGGTCGGAACA
GGAGAGCGCACGAGGGAGCTTCCAGGGGGAAACGCCTGGTATCTTTATAGTCCTGTCGGGTTTCGCCACC
TCTGACTTGAGCGTCGATTTTTGTGATGCTCGTCAGGGGGGCGGAGCCTATGGAAAAACGCCAGCAACGC
GGCCTTTTTACGGTTCCTGGCCTTTTGCTGGCCTTTTGCTCACATGTTCTTTCCTGCGTTATCCCCTGAT
TCTGTGGATAACCGTATTACCGCCTTTGAGTGAGCTGATACCGCTCGCCGCAGCCGAACGACCGAGCGCA
GCGAGTCAGTGAGCGAGGAAGCGGAAGAGCGCCCAATACGCAAACCGCCTCTCCCCGCGCGTTGGCCGAT
TCATTAATGCAGCTGGCACGACAGGTTTCCCGACTGGAAAGCGGGCAGTGAGCGCAACGCAATTAATGTG
AGTTAGCTCACTCATTAGGCACCCCAGGCTTTACACTTTATGCTTCCGGCTCGTATGTTGTGTGGAATTG
TGAGCGGATAACAATTTCACACAGGAAACAGCTATGACCATGATTACGCCAAGCGCGCAATTAACCCTCA
CTAAAGGGAACAAAAGCTG
Features (pLannotate 1.2.2; 19 found; start..end, strand, type, name):
     17..396     +  enhancer       CMV enhancer: human cytomegalovirus immediate early enhancer
    398..673     +  promoter       chicken β-actin promoter: No description available
    674..1688    +  intron         chimeric intron: chimera between introns from chicken β-actin and rabbit β-globin
   1749..1772    +  misc_feature   MCS (fragment): pBluescript multiple cloning site
   1779..2279    +  CDS            TMEM217 (fragment): TM217_HUMAN - Also known as C6orf128. Experimental evidence at transcript level: Swiss-Prot protein existence level 2. From Homo sapiens (Human).
   2361..2426    +  CDS            3xFLAG: three tandem FLAG® epitope tags, followed by an enterokinase cleavage site
   2436..2507    +  CDS            HBB (fragment): HBB_PONPY - Experimental evidence at transcript level: Swiss-Prot protein existence level 2. Involved in oxygen transport from the lung to the various peripheral tissues. From Pongo pygmaeus (Bornean orangutan).
   2578..2633    +  polyA_signal   β-globin poly(A) signal: rabbit β-globin polyadenylation signal (Gil and Proudfoot, 1987)
   2989..3007    -  promoter       T7 promoter: promoter for bacteriophage T7 RNA polymerase
   3015..3170    +  CDS            lacZα (fragment): LacZα fragment of β-galactosidase; lacZ fragment
   3175..3603    +  rep_origin     f1 ori (sequence partly withheld): f1 bacteriophage origin of replication; arrow indicates direction of (+) strand synthesis
   3656..3760    +  promoter       AmpR promoter: bla
   3761..4621    +  CDS            AmpR: β-lactamase; bla; confers resistance to ampicillin, carbenicillin, and related antibiotics
   4792..5380    +  rep_origin     ori: high-copy-number ColE1/pMB1/pBR322/pUC origin of replication
   5563..5655    +  CDS            lacI (fragment): lac repressor; lacI; The lac repressor binds to the lac operator to inhibit transcription in E. coli. This inhibition can be relieved by adding lactose or isopropyl-β-D-thiogalactopyranoside (IPTG).
   5668..5689    +  protein_bind   CAP binding site: CAP binding activates transcription in the presence of cAMP. E. coli catabolite activator protein
   5704..5734    +  promoter       lac promoter: promoter for the E. coli lac operon
   5742..5758    +  protein_bind   lac operator: The lac repressor binds to the lac operator to inhibit transcription in E. coli. This inhibition can be relieved by adding lactose or isopropyl-β-D-thiogalactopyranoside (IPTG). lac repressor encoded by lacI
   5803..5821    +  promoter       T3 promoter: promoter for bacteriophage T3 RNA polymerase
