[The description below was written by a language model from this plasmid's Addgene catalogue record and pLannotate feature annotations shown in this document.]
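Description:
pCAG-mouse Tmem217-3xFlag is a 5.8 kb mammalian expression plasmid built on the pCAG1.1 backbone for producing mouse transmembrane protein 217 (Tmem217) with a C-terminal 3xFLAG epitope tag. It is propagated in E. coli through a high-copy ColE1/pUC-type origin and selected with ampicillin via the β-lactamase gene and its own promoter. The backbone also retains pBluescript-derived remnants: an f1 phage origin, fragments of lacZα and lacI, the lac promoter/operator with its CAP binding site, and flanking T3 and T7 promoters. No mammalian selection marker is annotated, so the plasmid appears suited to transient transfection.

Expression is driven by the composite CAG promoter, annotated here as its three parts: the human cytomegalovirus immediate-early enhancer, the chicken β-actin promoter, and a chimeric chicken β-actin/rabbit β-globin intron. Together these give strong, broadly active transcription in mammalian cells. The Tmem217 coding sequence was inserted between HindIII and XhoI sites, both preserved, just downstream of a short multiple cloning site fragment. The automated annotation labels this region as a fragment of human TMEM217, which reflects homology matching; the catalogue record identifies the insert as the mouse gene. The 3xFLAG tag follows the open reading frame, and the transcript ends with rabbit β-globin sequence, including a short fragment matched to a β-globin coding region and the β-globin polyadenylation signal.

The tag allows detection and immunoprecipitation of the protein with anti-FLAG antibodies. The associated publication concerns a complex between TMEM217 and the sodium-proton exchanger SLC9C1 in mouse sperm motility and male fertility, which is consistent with use of this construct in protein interaction studies in cultured cells.
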