Addgene plasmid #249409: pCAG-mouse Tmem217-3xFlag
Purpose: Expression vector of mouse Tmem217 tagged with 3xFLAG at C-terminus under the CAG promoter.
Depositing lab: Masahito Ikawa. Depositing organization: The University of Osaka. Publication: Formation of a complex between TMEM217 and the sodium-proton exchanger SLC9C1 is crucial for mouse sperm motility and male fertility. Iida-Norita R, Miyata H, Ninomiya A, Emori C, Kamoshita M, Pan C, Wang H, Ikawa M. Proc Natl Acad Sci U S A. 2025 Oct 21;122(42):e2513924122. doi: 10.1073/pnas.2513924122. Epub 2025 Oct 15. PubMed 41091759.
Backbone
  Vector backbone: pCAG1.1
  Vector type: Mammalian Expression
Growth in bacteria
  Bacterial resistance: Ampicillin, 100 μg/mL
  Growth temperature: 37°C
  Growth strain: DH5alpha
  Copy number: Unknown
Gene/Insert
  Gene/Insert name: Transmembrane protein 217 (alt name: Tmem217)
  Species: M. musculus (mouse)
  Entrez Gene: Tmem217 (a.k.a. 4933413N12Rik, EG622644)
  Cloning method: Restriction Enzyme; 5′ cloning site HindIII (not destroyed); 3′ cloning site XhoI (not destroyed)
  Sequencing primers: 5′ GCCTTCTTCTTTTTCCTACAGC
Terms and licenses: Academic/Nonprofit Terms; Industry Terms: Not Available to Industry
How to cite: pCAG-mouse Tmem217-3xFlag was a gift from Masahito Ikawa (Addgene plasmid # 249409 ; http://n2t.net/addgene:249409 ; RRID:Addgene_249409)
